>Addgene plasmid #224712 | pFBOH-MHL.RING1B | addgene full sequence | sequence record 449675 | Addgene NGS Result
TTGAGATCCTTTTTTTCTGCGCGTAATCTGCTGCTTGCAAACAAAAAAACCACCGCTACCAGCGGTGGTT
TGTTTGCCGGATCAAGAGCTACCAACTCTTTTTCCGAAGGTAACTGGCTTCAGCAGAGCGCAGATACCAA
ATACTGTTCTTCTAGTGTAGCCGTAGTTAGGCCACCACTTCAAGAACTCTGTAGCACCGCCTACATACCT
CGCTCTGCTAATCCTGTTACCAGTGGCTGCTGCCAGTGGCGATAAGTCGTGTCTTACCGGGTTGGACTCA
AGACGATAGTTACCGGATAAGGCGCAGCGGTCGGGCTGAACGGGGGGTTCGTGCACACAGCCCAGCTTGG
AGCGAACGACCTACACCGAACTGAGATACCTACAGCGTGAGCTATGAGAAAGCGCCACGCTTCCCGAAGG
GAGAAAGGCGGACAGGTATCCGGTAAGCGGCAGGGTCGGAACAGGAGAGCGCACGAGGGAGCTTCCAGGG
GGAAACGCCTGGTATCTTTATAGTCCTGTCGGGTTTCGCCACCTCTGACTTGAGCGTCGATTTTTGTGAT
GCTCGTCAGGGGGGCGGAGCCTATGGAAAAACGCCAGCAACGCGGCCTTTTTACGGTTCCTGGCCTTTTG
CTGGCCTTTTGCTCACATGTTCTTTCCTGCGTTATCCCCTGATTCTGTGGATAACCGTATTACCGCCTTT
GAGTGAGCTGATACCGCTCGCCGCAGCCGAACGACCGAGCGCAGCGAGTCAGTGAGCGAGGAAGCGGAAG
AGCGCCTGATGCGGTATTTTCTCCTTACGCATCTGTGCGGTATTTCACACCGCATAGACCAGCCGCGTAA
CCTGGCAAAATCGGTTACGGTTGAGTAATAAATGGATGCCCTGCGTAAGCGGGTGTGGGCGGACAATAAA
GTCTTAAACTGAACAAAATAGATCTAAACTATGACAATAAAGTCTTAAACTAGACAGAATAGTTGTAAAC
TGAAATCAGTCCAGTTATGCTGTGAAAAAGCATACTGGACTTTTGTTATGGCTAAAGCAAACTCTTCATT
TTCTGAAGTGCAAATTGCCCGTCGTATTAAAGAGGGGCGTGGCCAAGGGCATGGTAAAGACTATATTCGC
GGCGTTGTGACAATTTACCGAACAACTCCGCGGCCGGGAAGCCGATCTCGGCTTGAACGAATTGTTAGGT
GGCGGTACTTGGGTCGATATCAAAGTGCATCACTTCTTCCCGTATGCCCAACTTTGTATAGAGAGCCACT
GCGGGATCGTCACCGTAATCTGCTTGCACGTAGATCACATAAGCACCAAGCGCGTTGGCCTCATGCTTGA
GCAGATTGATGAGCGCGGTGGCAATGCCCTGCCTCCGGTGCTCGCCGGAGACTGCGAGATCATAGATATA
GATCTCACTACGCGGCTGCTCAAACTTGGGCAGAACGTAAGCCGCGAGAGCGCCAACAACCGCTTCTTGG
TCGAAGGCAGCAAGCGCGATGAATGTCTTACTACGGAGCAAGTTCCCGAGGTAATCGGAGTCCGGCTGAT
GTTGGGAGTAGGTGGCTACGTCTCCGAACTCACGACCGAAAAGATCAAGAGCAGCCCGCATGGATTTGAC
TTGGTCAGGGCCGAGCCTACATGTGCGAATGATGCCCATACTTGAGCCACCTAACTTTGTTTTAGGGCGA
CTGCCCTGCTGCGTAACATCGTTGCTGCTCCATAACATCAAACATCGACCCACGGCGTAACGCGCTTGCT
GCTTGGATGCCCGAGGCATAGACTGTACAAAAAAACAGTCATAACAAGCCATGAAAACCGCCACTGCGCC
GTTACCACCGCTGCGTTCGGTCAAGGTTCTGGACCAGTTGCGTGAGCGCATACGCTACTTGCATTACAGT
TTACGAACCGAACAGGCTTATGTCAACTGGGTTCGTGCCTTCATCCGTTTCCACGGTGTGCGTCACCCGG
CAACCTTGGGCAGCAGCGAAGTCGAGGCATTTCTGTCCTGGCTGGCGAACGAGCGCAAGGTTTCGGTCTC
CACGCATCGTCAGGCATTGGCGGCCTTGCTGTTCTTCTACGGCAAGGTGCTGTGCACGGATCTGCCCTGG
CTTCAGGAGATCGGAAGACCTCGGCCGTCGCGGCGCTTGCCGGTGGTGCTGACCCCGGATGAAGTGGTTC
GCATCCTCGGTTTTCTGGAAGGCGAGCATCGTTTGTTCGCCCAGGACTCTAGCTATAGTTCTAGTGGTTG
GCTACGTATACTCCGGAATATTAATAGATCATGGAGATAATTAAAATGATAACCATCTCGCAAATAAATA
AGTATTTTACTGTTTTCGTAACAGTTTTGTAATAAAAAAACCTATAAATATTCCGGATTATTCATACCGT
CCCACCATCGGGCGCGGATCTCGGTCCGAAAACCATGCATCATCATCATCATCACAGCAGCGGCAGAGAA
AACTTGTATTTCCAGGGCTCTCAGGCTGTGCAGACAAACGGAACTCAACCATTAAGCAAAACATGGGAAC
TCAGTTTATATGAGTTACAACGAACACCTCAGGAGGCAATAACAGATGGCTTAGAAATTGTGGTTTCACC
TCGAAGTCTACACAGTGAATTAATGTGCCCAATTTGTTTGGATATGTTGAAGAACACCATGACTACAAAG
GAGTGTTTACATCGTTTTTGTGCAGACTGCATCATCACAGCCCTTAGAAGTGGCAACAAAGAATGTCCTA
CCTGTCGGAAAAAACTAGTTTCCAAAAGATCACTAAGGCCAGACCCAAACTTTGATGCACTCATCAGCAA
AATTTATCCAAGTCGTGATGAGTATGAAGCTCATCAAGAGAGAGTATTAGCCAGGATCAACAAGCACAAT
AATCAGCAAGCACTCAGTCACAGCATTGAGGAAGGACTGAAGATACAGGCCATGAACAGACTGCAGCGAG
GCAAGAAACAACAGATTGAAAATGGTAGTGGAGCAGAAGATAATGGTGACAGTTCACACTGCAGTAATGC
ATCCACACATAGCAATCAGGAAGCAGGCCCTAGTAACAAACGGACCAAAACATCTGATGATTCTGGGCTA
GAGCTTGATAATAACAATGCAGCAATGGCAATTGATCCAGTAATGGATGGTGCTAGTGAAATTGAATTAG
TATTCAGGCCTCATCCCACACTTATGGAAAAAGATGACAGTGCACAGACGAGATACATAAAGACTTCTGG
TAACGCCACTGTTGATCACTTATCCAAGTATCTGGCTGTGAGGTTAGCTTTAGAAGAACTTCGAAGCAAA
GGTGAATCAAACCAGATGAACCTTGATACAGCCAGTGAGAAGCAGTATACCATTTATATAGCAACAGCCA
GTGGCCAGTTCACTGTATTAAATGGCTCTTTTTCTTTGGAATTGGTCAGTGAGAAATACTGGAAAGTGAA
CAAACCCATGGAACTTTATTACGCACCTACAAAGGAGCACAAATGATGACGAAGCTTGTCGAGAAGTACT
AGAGGATCATAATCAGCCATACCACATTTGTAGAGGTTTTACTTGCTTTAAAAAACCTCCCACACCTCCC
CCTGAACCTGAAACATAAAATGAATGCAATTGTTGTTGTTAACTTGTTTATTGCAGCTTATAATGGTTAC
AAATAAAGCAATAGCATCACAAATTTCACAAATAAAGCATTTTTTTCACTGCATTCTAGTTGTGGTTTGT
CCAAACTCATCAATGTATCTTATCATGTCTGGATCTGATCACTGATATCGCCTAGGAGATCCGAACCAGA
TAAGTGAAATCTAGTTCCAAACTATTTTGTCATTTTTAATTTTCGTATTAGCTTACGACGCTACACCCAG
TTCCCATCTATTTTGTCACTCTTCCCTAAATAATCCTTAAAAACTCCATTTCCACCCCTCCCAGTTCCCA
ACTATTTTGTCCGCCCACAGCGGGGCATTTTTCTTCCTGTTATGTTTTTAATCAAACATCCTGCCAACTC
CATGTGACAAACCGTCATCTTCGGCTACTTTTTCTCTGTCACAGAATGAAAATTTTTCTGTCATCTCTTC
GTTATTAATGTTTGTAATTGACTGAATATCAACGCTTATTTGCAGCCTGAATGGCGAATGGG
[124 nt withheld, positions 4123-4246]
C
[91 nt withheld, positions 4248-4338]
A
[49 nt withheld, positions 4340-4388]
CCTTTGACGTTGGAGTCCACGTTCTT
[37 nt withheld, positions 4415-4451]
ACCCTATCTCGGTCTATTCTTTTGATTTATAAGGGATTTTGCCGATTTCGGCCTATTGGTTAAAAAATGA
GCTGATTTAACAAAAATTTAACGCGAATTTTAACAAAATATTAACGCTTACAATTTAGGTGGCACTTTTC
GGGGAAATGTGCGCGGAACCCCTATTTGTTTATTTTTCTAAATACATTCAAATATGTATCCGCTCATGAG
ACAATAACCCTGATAAATGCTTCAATAATATTGAAAAAGGAAGAGTATGAGTATTCAACATTTCCGTGTC
GCCCTTATTCCCTTTTTTGCGGCATTTTGCCTTCCTGTTTTTGCTCACCCAGAAACGCTGGTGAAAGTAA
AAGATGCTGAAGATCAGTTGGGTGCACGAGTGGGTTACATCGAACTGGATCTCAACAGCGGTAAGATCCT
TGAGAGTTTTCGCCCCGAAGAACGTTTTCCAATGATGAGCACTTTTAAAGTTCTGCTATGTGGCGCGGTA
TTATCCCGTATTGACGCCGGGCAAGAGCAACTCGGTCGCCGCATACACTATTCTCAGAATGACTTGGTTG
AGTACTCACCAGTCACAGAAAAGCATCTTACGGATGGCATGACAGTAAGAGAATTATGCAGTGCTGCCAT
AACCATGAGTGATAACACTGCGGCCAACTTACTTCTGACAACGATCGGAGGACCGAAGGAGCTAACCGCT
TTTTTGCACAACATGGGGGATCATGTAACTCGCCTTGATCGTTGGGAACCGGAGCTGAATGAAGCCATAC
CAAACGACGAGCGTGACACCACGATGCCTGTAGCAATGGCAACAACGTTGCGCAAACTATTAACTGGCGA
ACTACTTACTCTAGCTTCCCGGCAACAATTAATAGACTGGATGGAGGCGGATAAAGTTGCAGGACCACTT
CTGCGCTCGGCCCTTCCGGCTGGCTGGTTTATTGCTGATAAATCTGGAGCCGGTGAGCGTGGGTCTCGCG
GTATCATTGCAGCACTGGGGCCAGATGGTAAGCCCTCCCGTATCGTAGTTATCTACACGACGGGGAGTCA
GGCAACTATGGATGAACGAAATAGACAGATCGCTGAGATAGGTGCCTCACTGATTAAGCATTGGTAACTG
TCAGACCAAGTTTACTCATATATACTTTAGATTGATTTAAAACTTCATTTTTAATTTAAAAGGATCTAGG
TGAAGATCCTTTTTGATAATCTCATGACCAAAATCCCTTAACGTGAGTTTTCGTTCCACTGAGCGTCAGA
CCCCGTAGAAAAGATCAAAGGATCTTC
Features (pLannotate 1.2.2; 16 found; start..end, strand, type, name):
      1..589     +  rep_origin     ori: high-copy-number ColE1/pMB1/pBR322/pUC origin of replication
    775..826     -  misc_feature   bom (fragment): basis of mobility region from pBR322
    894..1118    -  mobile_element Tn7R: mini-Tn7 element (right end of the Tn7 transposon) Tn7
   1185..1718    -  CDS            GmR: gentamycin acetyltransferase; aacC1; confers resistance to gentamycin
   1888..1916    -  promoter       Pc promoter: intI1 (promoter lies within the coding sequence); class 1 integron promoter
   1894..2241    -  CDS            YPR2_ECOLX (fragment): Protein predicted: Swiss-Prot protein existence level 4. From Escherichia coli.
   2268..2359    +  promoter       polyhedrin promoter: polh from Autographa californica; promoter for the baculovirus polyhedrin gene
   2416..2434    +  CDS            capTEV™ (fragment): composite tag for in vivo biotinylation, TEV protease cleavage, and 6xHis tagging
   2469..3473    +  CDS            RNF2: RING2_HUMAN - Also known as BAP1, DING, HIPI3, RING1B. Experimental evidence at protein level: Swiss-Prot protein existence level 1. E3 ubiquitin-protein ligase that mediates monoubiquitination of 'Lys-119' of histone H2A (H2AK119Ub), thereby playing a central role in histone code and gene regulation (PubMed:15386022, PubMed:16359901, PubMed:25519132, PubMed:21772249, PubMed:25355358, PubMed:26151332). H2AK119Ub gives a specific tag for epigenetic transcriptional repression and participates in X chromosome inactivation of female mammals. May be involved in the initiation of both imprinted and
   3505..3588    +  CDS            large T antigen (fragment): large T antigen from SV40 (simian virus 40)
   3611..3745    +  polyA_signal   SV40 poly(A) signal: SV40 polyadenylation signal
   3774..3939    -  mobile_element Tn7L: mini-Tn7 element (left end of the Tn7 transposon) Tn7
   4102..4118    +  CDS            lacZα (fragment): LacZα fragment of β-galactosidase; lacZ fragment
   4123..4577    +  rep_origin     f1 ori (sequence partly withheld): f1 bacteriophage origin of replication; arrow indicates direction of (+) strand synthesis
   4603..4707    +  promoter       AmpR promoter: bla
   4708..5568    +  CDS            AmpR: β-lactamase; bla; confers resistance to ampicillin, carbenicillin, and related antibiotics
