[The description below was written by a language model from this plasmid's Addgene catalogue record and pLannotate feature annotations shown in this document.]
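Description:
pFBOH-MHL.RING1B is a baculovirus donor (transfer) plasmid for producing human RING1B (RNF2) in insect cells, built on the pFBOH-MHL backbone from the Structural Genomics Consortium. The roughly 5.7 kb plasmid is maintained in E. coli through a high-copy ColE1/pUC-type origin and selected with ampicillin via a β-lactamase gene. An f1 phage origin is also present. Between the Tn7R and Tn7L ends sits a mini-Tn7 element containing both a gentamicin acetyltransferase marker, driven by the class 1 integron Pc promoter, and the expression cassette. This layout is characteristic of Bac-to-Bac-style systems, in which Tn7 transposition moves the cassette and gentamicin marker into a baculovirus shuttle genome (bacmid) in a suitable E. coli host, and the recombinant bacmid is then used to generate virus for infecting insect cells.

The expression cassette uses the polyhedrin promoter of Autographa californica nucleopolyhedrovirus, a very strong, very late viral promoter, followed by an N-terminal hexahistidine tag, the 1,005 bp RNF2 coding sequence inserted by Gibson assembly, and an SV40 polyadenylation signal. The annotation picks up only a short fragment matching a composite His/TEV tag just upstream of the insert, which suggests that a TEV protease cleavage site may link the tag to the protein, although the catalogue fields list only the His tag. RING1B is the E3 ubiquitin ligase subunit of Polycomb repressive complex 1 that monoubiquitinates histone H2A at lysine 119. The construct is suited to recombinant expression and nickel-affinity purification of this protein, and the associated work concerns PRC1-CBX8 and chromatin condensates.
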