Addgene plasmid #224712: pFBOH-MHL.RING1B
Purpose: Expresses N-terminal hexahistidine-tagged human RING1B (RNF2) in insect cells.
Depositing lab: Chen Davidovich. Depositing organization: Monash University. Publication: Dynamic PRC1-CBX8 stabilizes a porous structure of chromatin condensates. Uckelmann M, Levina V, Taveneau C, Han Ng X, Pandey V, Martinez J, Mendiratta S, Houx J, Boudes M, Venugopal H, Trepout S, Zhang Q, Flanigan S, Li M, Sierecki E, Gambin Y, Das PP, Bell O, de Marco A, Davidovich C. bioRxiv [Preprint]. 2024 Feb 12:2023.05.08.539931. doi: 10.1101/2023.05.08.539931. PubMed 38405976.
Backbone
  Vector backbone: pFBOH-MHL
  Backbone manufacturer: Structural Genomics Consortium
  Backbone size w/o insert (bp): 4734
  Total vector size (bp): 5739
  Vector type: Insect Expression
  Selectable markers: Gentamicin
Growth in bacteria
  Bacterial resistance: Ampicillin, 100 μg/mL
  Growth temperature: 37°C
  Growth strain: DH5alpha
  Copy number: Unknown
Gene/Insert
  Gene/Insert name: RING1b (alt name: RNF2; ring finger protein 2; BAP1; DING; BAP-1; HIPI3; RING2; LUSYAM; RING1B)
  Species: H. sapiens (human)
  Insert size (bp): 1005
  GenBank ID: 6045
  Entrez Gene: RNF2 (a.k.a. BAP-1, BAP1, DING, HIPI3, LUSYAM, RING1B, RING2)
  Promoter: Polyhedrin
  Tag / fusion protein: 6x histidine tag (N terminal on insert)
  Cloning method: Gibson Cloning
  Sequencing primers: 5′ ttgtatttccagggcTCTCAGGCTGTG CAGACAAAC
Terms and licenses: Academic/Nonprofit Terms; Industry Terms
How to cite: pFBOH-MHL.RING1B was a gift from Chen Davidovich (Addgene plasmid # 224712 ; http://n2t.net/addgene:224712 ; RRID:Addgene_224712)
